Addgene plasmid #228069: TagBFP(S2)3(S4)3-SAH
Purpose: Mammalian expression of coiled coil segments (S2)x3-(S4)x3, with long rigid linkers and N-terminal TagBFP; for phase separation and forming of liquid condensates in mammalian cells.
Depositing lab: Roman Jerala. Publication: Programmable de novo designed coiled coil-mediated phase separation in mammalian cells. Ramsak M, Ramirez DA, Hough LE, Shirts MR, Vidmar S, Elersic Filipic K, Anderluh G, Jerala R. Nat Commun. 2023 Dec 2;14(1):7973. doi: 10.1038/s41467-023-43742-w. PubMed 38042897.
Backbone
  Vector backbone: pcDNA
  Vector type: Mammalian Expression
Growth in bacteria
  Bacterial resistance: Ampicillin, 100 μg/mL
  Growth temperature: 37°C
  Growth strain: DH5alpha
  Copy number: High Copy
Gene/Insert
  Gene/Insert name: BFP, S2, S4
  Species: Synthetic
  Cloning method: Gibson Cloning
Terms and licenses: Academic/Nonprofit Terms; Industry Terms: Not Available to Industry
How to cite: TagBFP(S2)3(S4)3-SAH was a gift from Roman Jerala (Addgene plasmid # 228069 ; http://n2t.net/addgene:228069 ; RRID:Addgene_228069)
