[The description below was written by a language model from this plasmid's Addgene catalogue record and pLannotate feature annotations shown in this document.]
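Description:
TagBFP(S2)3(S4)3-SAH is a 7,161-nt mammalian expression plasmid built on a pcDNA-type backbone by Gibson cloning. It is propagated in E. coli through a high-copy ColE1/pUC-type origin with ampicillin selection from the AmpR (β-lactamase) gene and its own promoter. An f1 origin is also present. For mammalian cells, the backbone carries a neomycin phosphotransferase gene driven by the SV40 enhancer/early promoter and terminated by an SV40 polyadenylation signal, which would permit G418 selection. The record does not say that stable selection was used. Several small annotations, such as the truncated HIV-1 LTR fragment, the ble and lacI fragments and the bom fragment, are short partial matches and probably reflect backbone remnants rather than functional parts.

The expression cassette uses the human CMV immediate-early enhancer and promoter upstream and a bovine growth hormone polyadenylation signal downstream. T7 and SP6 promoters flank the insert, as is typical of pcDNA vectors. The annotated coding region begins with a short histidine-tag match immediately followed by TagBFP, a rapidly maturing monomeric blue fluorescent protein. The roughly 1 kb stretch between TagBFP and the SP6 site has no annotation. According to the catalogue entry, the insert places three copies of the synthetic coiled-coil segment S2 and three copies of S4, joined by long rigid linkers, after the N-terminal TagBFP, so that sequence presumably occupies this region.

The stated purpose is to express this multivalent de novo designed coiled-coil scaffold in mammalian cells. There it drives phase separation and forms liquid condensates, and the blue fluorescent fusion partner would allow them to be seen by microscopy.
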