Features (pLannotate 1.2.2; 22 found; start..end, strand, type, name):
     28..80      -  misc_feature   bom (fragment): basis of mobility region from pBR322
    235..614     +  enhancer       CMV enhancer: human cytomegalovirus immediate early enhancer
    615..818     +  promoter       CMV promoter: human cytomegalovirus (CMV) immediate early promoter
    814..847     +  LTR            5' LTR (truncated) (fragment): truncated 5' long terminal repeat (LTR) from HIV-1
    863..881     +  promoter       T7 promoter: promoter for bacteriophage T7 RNA polymerase
    953..970     +  CDS            9xHis (fragment): 9xHis affinity tag
    971..1669    +  CDS            TagBFP: TagBFP is a basic (constitutively fluorescent) blue fluorescent protein published in 2008, derived from Entacmaea quadricolor. It is reported to be a very rapidly-maturing monomer with very low acid sensitivity.
   2714..2732    -  promoter       SP6 promoter: promoter for bacteriophage SP6 RNA polymerase
   2758..2982    +  polyA_signal   bGH poly(A) signal: bovine growth hormone polyadenylation signal
   2986..3007    +  promoter       SV40 promoter (fragment): SV40 enhancer and early promoter
   3028..3456    +  rep_origin     f1 ori (sequence partly withheld): f1 bacteriophage origin of replication; arrow indicates direction of (+) strand synthesis
   3470..3799    +  promoter       SV40 promoter: SV40 enhancer and early promoter
   3866..4657    +  CDS            neo: KKA2_KLEPN - Also known as kan, nptII. Experimental evidence at protein level: Swiss-Prot protein existence level 1. Resistance to kanamycin, neomycin, paromomycin, ribostamycin, butirosin and gentamicin B. From Klebsiella pneumoniae.
   4681..4839    +  CDS            ble (fragment): BLE_KLEPN - Experimental evidence at protein level: Swiss-Prot protein existence level 1. Binding protein with a strong affinity to the bleomycin family of antibiotics. Binds to CL990; an antimitotic-antibiotic compound. From Klebsiella pneumoniae.
   4834..4955    +  polyA_signal   SV40 poly(A) signal: SV40 polyadenylation signal
   5028..5044    -  protein_bind   lac operator: The lac repressor binds to the lac operator to inhibit transcription in E. coli. This inhibition can be relieved by adding lactose or isopropyl-β-D-thiogalactopyranoside (IPTG). lac repressor encoded by lacI
   5052..5082    -  promoter       lac promoter: promoter for the E. coli lac operon
   5097..5118    -  protein_bind   CAP binding site: CAP binding activates transcription in the presence of cAMP. E. coli catabolite activator protein
   5131..5223    -  CDS            lacI (fragment): lac repressor; lacI; The lac repressor binds to the lac operator to inhibit transcription in E. coli. This inhibition can be relieved by adding lactose or isopropyl-β-D-thiogalactopyranoside (IPTG).
   5406..5994    -  rep_origin     ori: high-copy-number ColE1/pMB1/pBR322/pUC origin of replication
   6165..7025    -  CDS            AmpR: β-lactamase; bla; confers resistance to ampicillin, carbenicillin, and related antibiotics
   7026..7130    -  promoter       AmpR promoter: bla
>Addgene plasmid #228069 | TagBFP(S2)3(S4)3-SAH | addgene full sequence | sequence record 454671 | Addgene NGS Result
GACGGATCGGGAGATCTCCCGATCCCCTATGGTGCACTCTCAGTACAATCTGCTCTGATGCCGCATAGTT
AAGCCAGTATCTGCTCCCTGCTTGTGTGTTGGAGGTCGCTGAGTAGTGCGCGAGCAAAATTTAAGCTACA
ACAAGGCAAGGCTTGACCGACAATTGCATGAAGAATCTGCTTAGGGTTAGGCGTTTTGCGCTGCTTCGCG
ATGTACGGGCCAGATATACGCGTTGACATTGATTATTGACTAGTTATTAATAGTAATCAATTACGGGGTC
ATTAGTTCATAGCCCATATATGGAGTTCCGCGTTACATAACTTACGGTAAATGGCCCGCCTGGCTGACCG
CCCAACGACCCCCGCCCATTGACGTCAATAATGACGTATGTTCCCATAGTAACGCCAATAGGGACTTTCC
ATTGACGTCAATGGGTGGAGTATTTACGGTAAACTGCCCACTTGGCAGTACATCAAGTGTATCATATGCC
AAGTACGCCCCCTATTGACGTCAATGACGGTAAATGGCCCGCCTGGCATTATGCCCAGTACATGACCTTA
TGGGACTTTCCTACTTGGCAGTACATCTACGTATTAGTCATCGCTATTACCATGGTGATGCGGTTTTGGC
AGTACATCAATGGGCGTGGATAGCGGTTTGACTCACGGGGATTTCCAAGTCTCCACCCCATTGACGTCAA
TGGGAGTTTGTTTTGGCACCAAAATCAACGGGACTTTCCAAAATGTCGTAACAACTCCGCCCCATTGACG
CAAATGGGCGGTAGGCGTGTACGGTGGGAGGTCTATATAAGCAGAGCTCTCTGGCTAACTAGAGAACCCA
CTGCTTACTGGCTTATCGAAATTAATACGACTCACTATAGGGAGACCCAAGCTTGGTACCGAGCTCGGAT
CCACTAGTAACGGCCGCCAGTGTGCTGGAATTCGCCACCATGCACCACCACCACCACCACATGAGCGAGC
TGATTAAGGAGAACATGCACATGAAGCTGTACATGGAGGGCACCGTGGACAACCATCACTTCAAGTGCAC
ATCCGAGGGCGAAGGCAAGCCCTACGAGGGCACCCAGACCATGAGAATCAAGGTGGTCGAGGGCGGCCCT
CTCCCCTTCGCCTTCGACATCCTGGCTACTAGCTTCCTCTACGGCAGCAAGACCTTCATCAACCACACCC
AGGGCATCCCCGACTTCTTCAAGCAGTCCTTCCCTGAGGGCTTCACATGGGAGAGAGTCACCACATACGA
AGACGGGGGCGTGCTGATCGCTACCCAGGACACCAGCCTCCAGGACGGCTGCCTCATCTACAACGTCAAG
ATCAGAGGGGTGAACTTCACATCCAACGGCCCTGTGATGCAGAAGAAAACACTCGGCTGGGAGGCCTTCA
CCGAGACGCTGTACCCCGCTGACGGCGGCCTGGAAGGCAGAAACGACATGGCCCTGAAGCTCGTGGGCGG
GAGCCATCTGATCGCAAACATCAAGACCACATATAGATCCAAGAAACCCGCTAAGAACCTCAAGATGCCT
GGCGTCTACTATGTGGACTACAGACTGGAAAGAATCAAGGAGGCCAACAACGAGACCTACGTCGAGCAGC
ACGAGGTGGCAGTGGCCAGATACTGCGACCTCCCTAGCAAACTGGGGCACAAGCTCAATGAAGAAGAGGA
GAAGAAAAAGAAAGAGGAGGAAGAGAAAAAGAAAAAGGAAGAAGAAGAAAAGAAAAAGAAAGAAGAGGAG
GAGAAGAAAAAAAAGGAGGAGGAGGAAGAAATTCAGTCACTTGAGGAAAAAATTTCACAGTTGAAGCAAG
AAAACTCTCAGCTGGAAGAAGAGGAAGAGGAAAAGAAGAAAAAAGAAGAAGAGGAGAAGAAAAAGAAGGA
GGAAGAAGAGAAAAAAAAGAAGGAAGAAGAAGAGAAAAAGAAGAAGGAGGAAGAGGAAGAGATACAAAGT
CTGGAGGAAAAAATATCTCAACTGAAGCAAGAGAACAGCCAACTGGAAGAGGAAGAGGAAGAAAAAAAAA
AGAAGGAGGAAGAAGAAAAGAAGAAAAAAGAGGAAGAGGAAAAGAAGAAGAAAGAAGAAGAGGAGAAAAA
GAAGAAAGAGGAGGAGGAAGAGATTCAATCCCTGGAGGAAAAAATTTCTCAATTGAAACAGGAGAACTCA
CAACTGGAAGAGGAAGAAGAAGAAAAGAAAAAGAAGGAAGAGGAAGAAAAAAAAAAAAAGGAAGAAGAAG
AAAAGAAGAAGAAAGAGGAAGAAGAAAAGAAGAAGAAGGAAGAAGAGGAGAAAATTCAAAGTCTCAAAGA
AAAGAACAGCCAATTGAAACAAGAAATCTCTCAGCTTGAAGAAGAAGAGGAAGAAAAGAAAAAAAAGGAA
GAAGAGGAAAAGAAAAAGAAAGAAGAGGAAGAAAAGAAAAAGAAAGAGGAGGAAGAGAAGAAAAAAAAAG
AGGAAGAAGAGAAGATACAGTCACTTAAAGAAAAGAATAGTCAGCTGAAGCAGGAGATAAGCCAGTTGGA
GGAGGAAGAAGAAGAGAAGAAGAAAAAGGAAGAGGAGGAAAAGAAAAAGAAGGAGGAAGAGGAGAAGAAG
AAGAAGGAAGAAGAAGAGAAAAAAAAGAAGGAAGAGGAGGAGAAGATTCAATCTCTTAAGGAGAAAAATT
CCCAGTTGAAGCAAGAAATTTCCCAGCTGGAAGAGTAATCTAGAGGGCCCTATTCTATAGTGTCACCTAA
ATGCTAGAGCTCGCTGATCAGCCTCGACTGTGCCTTCTAGTTGCCAGCCATCTGTTGTTTGCCCCTCCCC
CGTGCCTTCCTTGACCCTGGAAGGTGCCACTCCCACTGTCCTTTCCTAATAAAATGAGGAAATTGCATCG
CATTGTCTGAGTAGGTGTCATTCTATTCTGGGGGGTGGGGTGGGGCAGGACAGCAAGGGGGAGGATTGGG
AAGACAATAGCAGGCATGCTGGGGATGCGGTGGGCTCTATGGCTTCTGAGGCGGAAAGAACCAGCTGGGG
CTCTAGGGGGTATCCCC
[124 nt withheld, positions 3028-3151]
C
[91 nt withheld, positions 3153-3243]
A
[49 nt withheld, positions 3245-3293]
CTTTTGACGTTGGAGTCCACGTTCTTT
[37 nt withheld, positions 3321-3357]
ACCCTATCTCGGTCTATTCTTTTGATTTATAAGGGATTTTGCCGATTTCGGCCTATTGGTTAAAAAATGA
GCTGATTTAACAAAAATTTAACGCGAATTAATTCTGTGGAATGTGTGTCAGTTAGGGTGTGGAAAGTCCC
CAGGCTCCCCAGCAGGCAGAAGTATGCAAAGCATGCATCTCAATTAGTCAGCAACCAGGTGTGGAAAGTC
CCCAGGCTCCCCAGCAGGCAGAAGTATGCAAAGCATGCATCTCAATTAGTCAGCAACCATAGTCCCGCCC
CTAACTCCGCCCATCCCGCCCCTAACTCCGCCCAGTTCCGCCCATTCTCCGCCCCATGGCTGACTAATTT
TTTTTATTTATGCAGAGGCCGAGGCCGCCTCTGCCTCTGAGCTATTCCAGAAGTAGTGAGGAGGCTTTTT
TGGAGGCCTAGGCTTTTGCAAAAAGCTCCCGGGAGCTTGTATATCCATTTTCGGATCTGATCAAGAGACA
GGATGAGGATCGTTTCGCATGATTGAACAAGATGGATTGCACGCAGGTTCTCCGGCCGCTTGGGTGGAGA
GGCTATTCGGCTATGACTGGGCACAACAGACAATCGGCTGCTCTGATGCCGCCGTGTTCCGGCTGTCAGC
GCAGGGGCGCCCGGTTCTTTTTGTCAAGACCGACCTGTCCGGTGCCCTGAATGAACTGCAGGACGAGGCA
GCGCGGCTATCGTGGCTGGCCACGACGGGCGTTCCTTGCGCAGCTGTGCTCGACGTTGTCACTGAAGCGG
GAAGGGACTGGCTGCTATTGGGCGAAGTGCCGGGGCAGGATCTCCTGTCATCTCACCTTGCTCCTGCCGA
GAAAGTATCCATCATGGCTGATGCAATGCGGCGGCTGCATACGCTTGATCCGGCTACCTGCCCATTCGAC
CACCAAGCGAAACATCGCATCGAGCGAGCACGTACTCGGATGGAAGCCGGTCTTGTCGATCAGGATGATC
TGGACGAAGAGCATCAGGGGCTCGCGCCAGCCGAACTGTTCGCCAGGCTCAAGGCGCGCATGCCCGACGG
CGAGGATCTCGTCGTGACCCATGGCGATGCCTGCTTGCCGAATATCATGGTGGAAAATGGCCGCTTTTCT
GGATTCATCGACTGTGGCCGGCTGGGTGTGGCGGACCGCTATCAGGACATAGCGTTGGCTACCCGTGATA
TTGCTGAAGAGCTTGGCGGCGAATGGGCTGACCGCTTCCTCGTGCTTTACGGTATCGCCGCTCCCGATTC
GCAGCGCATCGCCTTCTATCGCCTTCTTGACGAGTTCTTCTGAGCGGGACTCTGGGGTTCGAAATGACCG
ACCAAGCGACGCCCAACCTGCCATCACGAGATTTCGATTCCACCGCCGCCTTCTATGAAAGGTTGGGCTT
CGGAATCGTTTTCCGGGACGCCGGCTGGATGATCCTCCAGCGCGGGGATCTCATGCTGGAGTTCTTCGCC
CACCCCAACTTGTTTATTGCAGCTTATAATGGTTACAAATAAAGCAATAGCATCACAAATTTCACAAATA
AAGCATTTTTTTCACTGCATTCTAGTTGTGGTTTGTCCAAACTCATCAATGTATCTTATCATGTCTGTAT
ACCGTCGACCTCTAGCTAGAGCTTGGCGTAATCATGGTCATAGCTGTTTCCTGTGTGAAATTGTTATCCG
CTCACAATTCCACACAACATACGAGCCGGAAGCATAAAGTGTAAAGCCTGGGGTGCCTAATGAGTGAGCT
AACTCACATTAATTGCGTTGCGCTCACTGCCCGCTTTCCAGTCGGGAAACCTGTCGTGCCAGCTGCATTA
ATGAATCGGCCAACGCGCGGGGAGAGGCGGTTTGCGTATTGGGCGCTCTTCCGCTTCCTCGCTCACTGAC
TCGCTGCGCTCGGTCGTTCGGCTGCGGCGAGCGGTATCAGCTCACTCAAAGGCGGTAATACGGTTATCCA
CAGAATCAGGGGATAACGCAGGAAAGAACATGTGAGCAAAAGGCCAGCAAAAGGCCAGGAACCGTAAAAA
GGCCGCGTTGCTGGCGTTTTTCCATAGGCTCCGCCCCCCTGACGAGCATCACAAAAATCGACGCTCAAGT
CAGAGGTGGCGAAACCCGACAGGACTATAAAGATACCAGGCGTTTCCCCCTGGAAGCTCCCTCGTGCGCT
CTCCTGTTCCGACCCTGCCGCTTACCGGATACCTGTCCGCCTTTCTCCCTTCGGGAAGCGTGGCGCTTTC
TCATAGCTCACGCTGTAGGTATCTCAGTTCGGTGTAGGTCGTTCGCTCCAAGCTGGGCTGTGTGCACGAA
CCCCCCGTTCAGCCCGACCGCTGCGCCTTATCCGGTAACTATCGTCTTGAGTCCAACCCGGTAAGACACG
ACTTATCGCCACTGGCAGCAGCCACTGGTAACAGGATTAGCAGAGCGAGGTATGTAGGCGGTGCTACAGA
GTTCTTGAAGTGGTGGCCTAACTACGGCTACACTAGAAGAACAGTATTTGGTATCTGCGCTCTGCTGAAG
CCAGTTACCTTCGGAAAAAGAGTTGGTAGCTCTTGATCCGGCAAACAAACCACCGCTGGTAGCGGTGGTT
TTTTTGTTTGCAAGCAGCAGATTACGCGCAGAAAAAAAGGATCTCAAGAAGATCCTTTGATCTTTTCTAC
GGGGTCTGACGCTCAGTGGAACGAAAACTCACGTTAAGGGATTTTGGTCATGAGATTATCAAAAAGGATC
TTCACCTAGATCCTTTTAAATTAAAAATGAAGTTTTAAATCAATCTAAAGTATATATGAGTAAACTTGGT
CTGACAGTTACCAATGCTTAATCAGTGAGGCACCTATCTCAGCGATCTGTCTATTTCGTTCATCCATAGT
TGCCTGACTCCCCGTCGTGTAGATAACTACGATACGGGAGGGCTTACCATCTGGCCCCAGTGCTGCAATG
ATACCGCGAGACCCACGCTCACCGGCTCCAGATTTATCAGCAATAAACCAGCCAGCCGGAAGGGCCGAGC
GCAGAAGTGGTCCTGCAACTTTATCCGCCTCCATCCAGTCTATTAATTGTTGCCGGGAAGCTAGAGTAAG
TAGTTCGCCAGTTAATAGTTTGCGCAACGTTGTTGCCATTGCTACAGGCATCGTGGTGTCACGCTCGTCG
TTTGGTATGGCTTCATTCAGCTCCGGTTCCCAACGATCAAGGCGAGTTACATGATCCCCCATGTTGTGCA
AAAAAGCGGTTAGCTCCTTCGGTCCTCCGATCGTTGTCAGAAGTAAGTTGGCCGCAGTGTTATCACTCAT
GGTTATGGCAGCACTGCATAATTCTCTTACTGTCATGCCATCCGTAAGATGCTTTTCTGTGACTGGTGAG
TACTCAACCAAGTCATTCTGAGAATAGTGTATGCGGCGACCGAGTTGCTCTTGCCCGGCGTCAATACGGG
ATAATACCGCGCCACATAGCAGAACTTTAAAAGTGCTCATCATTGGAAAACGTTCTTCGGGGCGAAAACT
CTCAAGGATCTTACCGCTGTTGAGATCCAGTTCGATGTAACCCACTCGTGCACCCAACTGATCTTCAGCA
TCTTTTACTTTCACCAGCGTTTCTGGGTGAGCAAAAACAGGAAGGCAAAATGCCGCAAAAAAGGGAATAA
GGGCGACACGGAAATGTTGAATACTCATACTCTTCCTTTTTCAATATTATTGAAGCATTTATCAGGGTTA
TTGTCTCATGAGCGGATACATATTTGAATGTATTTAGAAAAATAAACAAATAGGGGTTCCGCGCACATTT
CCCCGAAAAGTGCCACCTGACGTC
